>Addgene plasmid #49375 | pLux-LmrA | depositor full sequence | sequence record 75155 | Full sequence
GATTA
[49 nt withheld, positions 6-54]
CCTTTGACGTTGGAGTCCACGTTCTTT
[37 nt withheld, positions 82-118]
ACCCTATCTCGGTCTATTCTTTTGATTTATAAGGGATTTTGCCGATTTCGGCCTATTGGTTAAAAAATGA
GCTGATTTAACAAAAATTTAACGCGAATTTTAACAAAATTTCACTGACACCCTCATCAGTGCCAACATAG
TAAGCCAGTATACACTCCGCTAGCGCTGAGGTCTGCCTCGTGAAGAAGGTGTTGCTGACTCATACCAGGC
CTGAATCGCCCCATCATCCAGCCAGAAAGTGAGGGAGCCACGGTTGATGAGAGCTTTGTTGTAGGTGGAC
CAGTTGGTGATTTTGAACTTTTGCTTTGCCACGGAACGGTCTGCGTTGTCGGGAAGATGCGTGATCTGAT
CCTTCAACTCAGCAAAAGTTCGATTTATTCAACAAAGCCACGTTGTGTCTCAAAATCTCTGATGTTACAT
TGCACAAGATAAAAATATATCATCATGAACAATAAAACTGTCTGCTTACATAAACAGTAATACAAGGGGT
GTTATGAGCCATATTCAACGGGAAACGTCTTGCTCGAGGCCGCGATTAAATTCCAACATGGATGCTGATT
TATATGGGTATAAATGGGCTCGCGATAATGTCGGGCAATCAGGTGCGACAATCTATCGATTGTATGGGAA
GCCCGATGCGCCAGAGTTGTTTCTGAAACATGGCAAAGGTAGCGTTGCCAATGATGTTACAGATGAGATG
GTCAGACTAAACTGGCTGACGGAATTTATGCCTCTTCCGACCATCAAGCATTTTATCCGTACTCCTGATG
ATGCATGGTTACTCACCACTGCGATCCCCGGGAAAACAGCATTCCAGGTATTAGAAGAATATCCTGATTC
AGGTGAAAATATTGTTGATGCGCTGGCAGTGTTCCTGCGCCGGTTGCATTCGATTCCTGTTTGTAATTGT
CCTTTTAACAGCGATCGCGTATTTCGTCTCGCTCAGGCGCAATCACGAATGAATAACGGTTTGGTTGATG
CGAGTGATTTTGATGACGAGCGTAATGGCTGGCCTGTTGAACAAGTCTGGAAAGAAATGCATAAGCTTTT
GCCATTCTCACCGGATTCAGTCGTCACTCATGGTGATTTCTCACTTGATAACCTTATTTTTGACGAGGGG
AAATTAATAGGTTGTATTGATGTTGGACGAGTCGGAATCGCAGACCGATACCAGGATCTTGCCATCCTAT
GGAACTGCCTCGGTGAGTTTTCTCCTTCATTACAGAAACGGCTTTTTCAAAAATATGGTATTGATAATCC
TGATATGAATAAATTGCAGTTTCATTTGATGCTCGATGAGTTTTTCTAATCAGAATTGGTTAATTGGTTG
TAACACTGGCAGAGCATTACGCTGACTTGACGGGACTCGAGATTACCGCCTTTGAGTGAGCTGATACCGC
TCGCCGCAGCCGAACGACCGAGCGCAGCGAGTCAGTGAGCGAGGAAGCCTGCATAACGCGAAGTAATCTT
TTCGGTTTTAAAGAAAAAGGGCAGGGTGGTGACACCTTGCCCGTTTTTTTGCCGGACTGCAGCAATGGCA
ACAACGTTGCGCAAACTATTAACTGGCGAACTACTTACTCTAGCTTCCCGGCAACAATTAATAGACTGGA
TGGAGGCGGATAAAGTTGCAGGACCACTTCTGCGCTCGGCCCTTCCGGCTGGCTGGTTTATTGCTGATAA
ATCTGGAGCCGGTGAGCGTGGGTCTCGCGGTATCATTGCAGCACTGGGGCCAGATGGTAAGCCCTCCCGT
ATCGTAGTTATCTACACGACGGGGAGTCAGGCAACTATGGATGAACGAAATAGACAGATCGCTGAGATAG
GTGCCTCACTGATTAAGCATTGGTAACTGTCAGACCAAGTTTACTCATATATACTTTAGATTGATTTAAA
ACTTCATTTTTAATTTAAAAGGATCTAGGTGAAGATCCTTTTTGATAATCTCATGACCAAAATCCCTTAA
CGTGAGTTTTCGTTCCACTGAGCGTCAGACCCCGTAGAAAAGATCAAAGGATCTTCTTGAGATCCTTTTT
TTCTGCGCGTAATCTGCTGCTTGCAAACAAAAAAACCACCGCTACCAGCGGTGGTTTGTTTGCCGGATCA
AGAGCTACCAACTCTTTTTCCGAAGGTAACTGGCTTCAGCAGAGCGCAGATACCAAATACTGTCCTTCTA
GTGTAGCCGTAGTTAGGCCACCACTTCAAGAACTCTGTAGCACCGCCTACATACCTCGCTCTGCTAATCC
TGTTACCAGTGGCTGCTGCCAGTGGCGATAAGTCGTGTCTTACCGGGTTGGACTCAAGACGATAGTTACC
GGATAAGGCGCAGCGGTCGGGCTGAACGGGGGGTTCGTGCACACAGCCCAGCTTGGAGCGAACGACCTAC
ACCGAACTGAGATACCTACAGCGTGAGCTATGAGAAAGCGCCACGCTTCCCGAAGGGAGAAAGGCGGACA
GGTATCCGGTAAGCGGCAGGGTCGGAACAGGAGAGCGCACGAGGGAGCTTCCAGGGGGAAACGCCTGGTA
TCTTTATAGTCCTGTCGGGTTTCGCCACCTCTGACTTGAGCGTCGATTTTTGTGATGCTCGTCAGGGGGG
CGGAGCCTATGGAAAAACGCCAGCAACGCGGCCTTTTTACGGTTCCTGGCCTTTTGCTGGCCTTTTGCTC
ACATGTTCTTTCCTGCGTTATCCCCTGATTCTGTGGATAACCGTATTACCGCCTTTGAGTGAGCTGATAC
CGCTCGCCGCAGCCGAACGACCGAGCGCAGCGAGGTCGGCGATATAGGCGCCAGCAACCGCACCTGTGGC
GCCGGTGATGCCGGCCACGATGCGTCCGGCGTAGAGGATCTGCTCATGTTTGACAGCTTATCATCGATGC
ATAATGTGCCTGTCAAATGGACGAAGCAGGGATTCTGCAAACCCTATGCTACTCCCTCGAGCCGTCAATT
GTCTGATTCGTTACCAATTATTAATTTTTAAAGTATGGGCAATCAATTGCTCCTGTTAAAATTGCTTTAG
AAATACTTTGGCAGCGGTTTGTTGTATTGAGTTTCATTTGCGCATTGGTTAAATGGAAAGTGACAGTACG
CTCACTGCAACCTAATATTTTTGAAATATCCCAAGAGCTTTTTCCTTCGCATGCCCACGCTAAACATTCT
TTTTCTCTTTTGGTTAAATCGTTGTTTGATTTATTATTTGCTATATTTATTTTTCGATAATTATCAACTA
GAGAAGGAACAATTAATGGTATGTTCATACACGCATGTAAAAATAAACTATCTATATAGTTGTCTTTTTC
TGAATGTGCAAAACTAAGCATTCCGAAGCCATTGTTAGCCGTATGAATAGGGAAACTAAACCCAGTGATA
AGACCTGATGTTTTCGCTTCTTTAATTACATTTGGAGATTTTTTATTTACAGCATTGTTTTCAAATATAT
TCCAATTAATTGGTGAATGATTGGAGTTAGAATAATCTACTATAGGATCATATTTTATTAAATTAGCGTC
ATCATAATATTGCCTCCATTTTTTAGGGTAATTATCTAGGATTGAAATATCAGATTTAACCATAGAATGA
GGATAAATGATCGCGAGTAAATAATATTCACAATGTACCATTTTAGTCATATCAGATAAGCATTGATTAA
TATCATTATTGCTTCTACAAGCTTTAATTTTATTAATTATTCTGTATGTGTCGTCGGCATTTATGTTTTT
CATCGAGGCCTTTCCTGTGTGAATTCACCACCCTGAATTGACTCTCTTCCGGGCGCTATCATGCCATACC
GCGAAAGGTTTTGCGCCATTCGATGGCGCGCCGCTTCGTCAGGCCACATAGCTTTCTTGTTCTGATCGGA
ACGATCGTTGGCTGACCTGTAGGATCGTACAGGTTTACGCAAGAAAATGGTTTGTTATAGTCGAATAAAC
TATGGACTATGTTTTCACACAGGAAAGGGCTCGATGAGCTATGGTGATAGCCGTGAAAAAATTCTGAGCG
CAGCAACCCGTCTGTTTCAGCTGCAGGGTTATTATGGCACCGGTCTGAATCAGATTATCAAAGAAAGCGG
TGCACCGAAAGGTAGCCTGTATTATCATTTTCCGGGTGGTAAAGAACAGCTGGCAATTGAAGCAGTGAAC
GAAATGAAAGAATATATCCGCCAGAAAATCGCCGATTGTATGGAAGCATGTACCGATCCGGCAGAAGGTA
TTCAGGCATTTCTGAAAGAACTGAGCTGTCAGTTTAGCTGTACCGAAGATATTGAAGGTCTGCCGGTTGG
TCTGCTGGCAGCAGAAACCAGCCTGAAAAGCGAACCGCTGCGTGAAGCATGTCATGAAGCATATAAAGAA
TGGGCCAGCGTGTATGAAGAAAAACTGCGTCAGACCGGTTGTAGCGAAAGCCGTGCAAAAGAAGCAAGCA
CCGTTGTTAATGCAATGATTGAAGGTGGTATTCTGCTGAGCCTGACCGCAAAAAATAGCACACCGCTGCT
GCATATTAGCAGCTGTATTCCGGATCTGCTGAAACGTTAACTAGGGCCCATACCCCCAGGCATCAAATAA
AACGAAAGGCTCAGTCGAAAGACTGGGCCTTTCGTTTTATCTGTTGTTTGTCGGTGAACGCTCTCTACTA
GAGTCACACTGGCTCACCTTCGGGTGGGCCTTTCTGCGTTTATA
Features (pLannotate 1.2.2; 13 found; start..end, strand, type, name):
      1..227     +  rep_origin     f1 ori (fragment) (sequence partly withheld): f1 bacteriophage origin of replication; arrow indicates direction of (+) strand synthesis
    259..285     -  misc_feature   bom (fragment): basis of mobility region from pBR322
    612..1427    +  CDS            KanR: aminoglycoside phosphotransferase; aph(3')-Ia; confers resistance to kanamycin in bacteria or G418 (Geneticin®) in eukaryotes
   1585..1644    -  terminator     his operon terminator: This putative transcriptin terminator from the E. coli his operon has a 2-bp deletion introduced during synthesis. Its efficiency has not been determined.
   1649..1963    +  CDS            bla(M) (fragment): β-lactamase lacking the signal sequence; bla(M); allows cytosolic expression of β-lactamase
   2135..2723    +  rep_origin     ori: high-copy-number ColE1/pMB1/pBR322/pUC origin of replication
   2883..2958    -  CDS            TcR (fragment): tetracycline efflux protein; tet; confers resistance to tetracycline
   2968..2986    +  promoter       tet promoter (fragment): E. coli promoter for tetracycline efflux protein gene
   3082..3831    -  CDS            luxR: LUXR_ALIFS - Experimental evidence at protein level: Swiss-Prot protein existence level 1. Transcriptional activator of the bioluminescence operon. Binds to the OHHL autoinducer. From Aliivibrio fischeri (Vibrio fischeri).
   3851..3924    -  promoter       lacI promoter (fragment): lacI
   4075..4635    +  CDS            yxaF: YXAF_BACSU - Experimental evidence at protein level: Swiss-Prot protein existence level 1. From Bacillus subtilis (strain 168).
   4662..4733    +  terminator     rrnB T1 terminator: transcription terminator T1 from the E. coli rrnB gene
   4749..4776    +  terminator     T7Te terminator: phage T7 early transcription terminator
