[The description below was written by a language model from this plasmid's Addgene catalogue record and pLannotate feature annotations shown in this document.]
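Description:
pLux-LmrA is a bacterial expression plasmid for synthetic biology, built on the pCI-YFP backbone and carrying the LmrA repressor from Bacillus subtilis under control of the Plux promoter. The 4,782 nt plasmid replicates in E. coli from a high-copy ColE1/pUC-type origin and is selected with kanamycin through an aph(3')-Ia aminoglycoside phosphotransferase gene. The annotation also picks up several backbone remnants that do not appear to be functional parts: fragments of an f1 origin, the pBR322 bom region, β-lactamase, the tetracycline efflux gene and its promoter, and a his operon terminator.

The functional payload consists of two divergently oriented units. On the reverse strand, the luxR gene from Aliivibrio fischeri encodes the transcriptional activator that binds the acyl-homoserine lactone autoinducer (OHHL), and it sits downstream of a fragment annotated as the lacI promoter, which presumably provides constitutive expression. On the forward strand, a 561 bp coding sequence is followed by the rrnB T1 and T7Te terminators. The automated annotation labels this sequence as yxaF of B. subtilis strain 168, whereas the catalogue names the insert LmrA. The two names may reflect sequence similarity between related repressors, but the record does not resolve the difference. The Plux promoter itself is not annotated in the feature table. According to the depositor's comment it drives the repressor, and the unannotated gap between luxR and the repressor gene is where it would be expected.

In this arrangement, adding autoinducer activates LuxR, which turns on Plux and gives titratable repressor expression. The associated work concerns mining prokaryotic repressors to build orthogonal logic gates, so the plasmid likely serves as the inducible repressor component for characterising LmrA against a cognate reporter promoter.
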