Addgene plasmid #49375: pLux-LmrA
Depositing lab: Christopher Voigt. Depositing organization: Massachusetts Institute of Technology. Publication: Genomic mining of prokaryotic repressors for orthogonal logic gates. Stanton BC, Nielsen AA, Tamsir A, Clancy K, Peterson T, Voigt CA. Nat Chem Biol. 2013 Dec 8. doi: 10.1038/nchembio.1411. PubMed 24316737.
Backbone
  Vector backbone: pCI-YFP
  Vector type: Bacterial Expression, Synthetic Biology
Growth in bacteria
  Bacterial resistance: Kanamycin, 50 μg/mL
  Growth temperature: 37°C
  Growth strain: DH5alpha
  Copy number: High Copy
Gene/Insert
  Gene/Insert name: LmrA repressor
  Species: Bacillus subtilis
  Cloning method: Ligation Independent Cloning
  Sequencing primers: 5′ NA; 3′ EGFP-N
Terms and licenses: Academic/Nonprofit Terms; Industry Terms: Not Available to Industry
Depositor comments: LmrA controlled by Plux promoter
How to cite: pLux-LmrA was a gift from Christopher Voigt (Addgene plasmid # 49375 ; http://n2t.net/addgene:49375 ; RRID:Addgene_49375)
