>Addgene plasmid #49375 | pLux-LmrA | depositor partial sequence | sequence record 73354 | pLux-LmrA
ACCTGTAGGATCGTACAGGTTTACGCAAGAAAATGGTTTGTTATAGTCGAATAAACTATGGACTATGTTT
TCACACAGGAAAGGGCTCGATGAGCTATGGTGATAGCCGTGAAAAAATTCTGAGCGCAGCAACCCGTCTG
TTTCAGCTGCAGGGTTATTATGGCACCGGTCTGAATCAGATTATCAAAGAAAGCGGTGCACCGAAAGGTA
GCCTGTATTATCATTTTCCGGGTGGTAAAGAACAGCTGGCAATTGAAGCAGTGAACGAAATGAAAGAATA
TATCCGCCAGAAAATCGCCGATTGTATGGAAGCATGTACCGATCCGGCAGAAGGTATTCAGGCATTTCTG
AAAGAACTGAGCTGTCAGTTTAGCTGTACCGAAGATATTGAAGGTCTGCCGGTTGGTCTGCTGGCAGCAG
AAACCAGCCTGAAAAGCGAACCGCTGCGTGAAGCATGTCATGAAGCATATAAAGAATGGGCCAGCGTGTA
TGAAGAAAAACTGCGTCAGACCGGTTGTAGCGAAAGCCGTGCAAAAGAAGCAAGCACCGTTGTTAATGCA
ATGATTGAAGGTGGTATTCTGCTGAGCCTGACCGCAAAAAATAGCACACCGCTGCTGCATATTAGCAGCT
GTATTCCGGATCTGCTGAAACGTTAA
