>Addgene plasmid #49375 | pLux-LmrA | addgene partial sequence | sequence record 75587 | ColE1-Rev 5'-CCCGAAGGTGAGCCAGTGTGACTCTAG-3'
CGACAAACAACAGATAAAACGAAAGGCCCAGTCTTTCGACTGAGCCTTTCGTTTTATTTGATGCCTGGGG
GTATGGGCCCTAGTTAACGTTTCAGCAGATCCGGAATACAGCTGCTAATATGCAGCAGCGGTGTGCTATT
TTTTGCGGTCAGGCTCAGCAGAATACCACCTTCAATCATTGCATTAACAACGGTGCTTGCTTCTTTTGCA
CGGCTTTCGCTACAACCGGTCTGACGCAGTTTTTCTTCATACACGCTGGCCCATTCTTTATATGCTTCAT
GACATGCTTCACGCAGCGGTTCGCTTTTCAGGCTGGTTTCTGCTGCCAGCAGACCAACCGGCAGACCTTC
AATATCTTCGGTACAGCTAAACTGACAGCTCAGTTCTTTCAGAAATGCCTGAATACCTTCTGCCGGATCG
GTACATGCTTCCATACAATCGGCGATTTTCTGGCGGATATATTCTTTCATTTCGTTCACTGCTTCAATTG
CCAGCTGTTCTTTACCACCCGGAAAATGATAATACAGGCTACCTTTCGGTGCACCGCTTTCTTTGATAAT
CTGATTCAGACCGGTGCCATAATAACCCTGCAGCTGAAACAGACGGGTTGCTGCGCTCAGAATTTTTTCA
CGGCTATCACCATAGCTCATCGAGCCCTTTCCTGTGTGAAAACATAGTCCATAGTTTATTCGACTATAAC
AAACCATTTTCTTGCGTAAACCTGTACGATCCTACAGGTCAGCCAACGATCGTTCCGATCAGAACAAGAA
AGCTATGTGGCCTGACGAAGCGGCGCGCCATCGAATGGCGCAAAACCTTTCGCGGTATGGCATGATAGCG
CCCGGAAGAGAGTCAATTCAGGGTGGTGAATTCACACAGGAAAGGCCTCGATGAAAAACATAAATGCCGA
CGACACATACAGAATAATTAATAAAATTAAAGCTTGTAGAAGCAATAATGATATTAATCAATGCTTATCT
GATATGAC
