>Addgene plasmid #49375 | pLux-LmrA | addgene partial sequence | sequence record 75588 | pBEST-R 5'-TCTCATGTTTGACAGCTTATC-3'
TGTGCCTGTCAAATGGACGAAGCAGGGATTCTGCAAACCCTATGCTACTCCCTCGAGCCGTCAATTGTCT
GATTCGTTACCAATTATTAATTTTTAAAGTATGGGCAATCAATTGCTCCTGTTAAAATTGCTTTAGAAAT
ACTTTGGCAGCGGTTTGTTGTATTGAGTTTCATTTGCGCATTGGTTAAATGGAAAGTGACAGTACGCTCA
CTGCAACCTAATATTTTTGAAATATCCCAAGAGCTTTTTCCTTCGCATGCCCACGCTAAACATTCTTTTT
CTCTTTTGGTTAAATCGTTGTTTGATTTATTATTTGCTATATTTATTTTTCGATAATTATCAACTAGAGA
AGGAACAATTAATGGTATGTTCATACACGCATGTAAAAATAAACTATCTATATAGTTGTCTTTTTCTGAA
TGTGCAAAACTAAGCATTCCGAAGCCATTGTTAGCCGTATGAATAGGGAAACTAAACCCAGTGATAAGAC
CTGATGTTTTCGCTTCTTTAATTACATTTGGAGATTTTTTATTTACAGCATTGTTTTCAAATATATTCCA
ATTAATTGGTGAATGATTGGAGTTAGAATAATCTACTATAGGATCATATTTTATTAAATTAGCGTCATCA
TAATATTGCCTCCATTTTTTAGGGTAATTATCTAGGATTGAAATATCAGATTTAACCATAGAATGAGGAT
AAATGATCGCGAGTAAATAATATTCACAATGTACCATTTTAGTCATATCAGATAAGCATTGATTAATATC
ATTATTGCTTCTACAAGCTTTAATTTTATTAATTATTCTGTATGTGTCGTCGGCATTTATGTTTTTCATC
GAGGCCTTTCCTGTGTGAATTCACCACCCTGAATTGACTCTCTTCCGGGCGCTATCATGCCATACCGCGA
AAGGTTTTGCGCCATTCGATGGCGCGCCGCTTCGTCAGGCCACATAGCTTTCTTGTTCTGATCGGAACGA
TCGTTGGCTGACCTGTAGGATC
